>Addgene plasmid #171059 | pmRuby2-IRES-Clover | addgene full sequence | sequence record 334722 | Addgene NGS Result
GTGATGCGGTTTTGGCAGTACATCAATGGGCGTGGATAGCGGTTTGACTCACGGGGATTTCCAAGTCTCC
ACCCCATTGACGTCAATGGGAGTTTGTTTTGGCACCAAAATCAACGGGACTTTCCAAAATGTCGTAACAA
CTCCGCCCCATTGACGCAAATGGGCGGTAGGCGTGTACGGTGGGAGGTCTATATAAGCAGAGCTGGTTTA
GTGAACCGTCAGATCCGCTAGCCACCATGGTGTCTAAGGGCGAAGAGCTGATCAAGGAAAATATGCGTAT
GAAGGTGGTCATGGAAGGTTCGGTCAACGGCCACCAATTCAAATGCACAGGTGAAGGAGAAGGCAATCCG
TACATGGGAACTCAAACCATGAGGATCAAAGTCATCGAGGGAGGACCCCTGCCATTTGCCTTTGACATTC
TTGCCACGTCGTTCATGTATGGCAGCCGTACTTTTATCAAGTACCCGAAAGGCATTCCTGATTTCTTTAA
ACAGTCCTTTCCTGAGGGTTTTACTTGGGAAAGAGTTACGAGATACGAAGATGGTGGAGTCGTCACCGTC
ATGCAGGACACCAGCCTTGAGGATGGCTGTCTCGTTTACCACGTCCAAGTCAGAGGGGTAAACTTTCCCT
CCAATGGTCCCGTGATGCAGAAGAAGACCAAGGGTTGGGAGCCTAATACAGAGATGATGTATCCAGCAGA
TGGTGGTCTGAGGGGATACACTCATATGGCACTGAAAGTTGATGGTGGTGGCCATCTGTCTTGCTCTTTC
GTAACAACTTACAGGTCAAAAAAGACCGTCGGGAACATCAAGATGCCCGGTATCCATGCCGTTGATCACC
GCCTGGAAAGGTTAGAGGAAAGTGACAATGAAATGTTCGTAGTACAACGCGAACACGCAGTTGCCAAGTT
CGCCGGGCTTGGTGGTGGGATGGACGAGCTGTACAAGTCCGGACTCAGATCCCCACCGGTTAATTAACGA
ATTCCGCCCCCCCCCCCTAACGTTACTGGCCGAAGCCGCTTGGAATAAGGCCGGTGTGCGTTTGTCTATA
TGTTATTTTCCACCATATTGCCGTCTTTTGGCAATGTGAGGGCCCGGAAACCTGGCCCTGTCTTCTTGAC
GAGCATTCCTAGGGGTCTTTCCCCTCTCGCCAAAGGAATGCAAGGTCTGTTGAATGTCGTGAAGGAAGCA
GTTCCTCTGGAAGCTTCTTGAAGACAAACAACGTCTGTAGCGACCCTTTGCAGGCAGCGGAACCCCCCAC
CTGGCGACAGGTGCCTCTGCGGCCAAAAGCCACGTGTATAAGATACACCTGCAAAGGCGGCACAACCCCA
GTGCCACGTTGTGAGTTGGATAGTTGTGGAAAGAGTCAAATGGCTCTCCTCAAGCGTATTCAACAAGGGG
CTGAAGGATGCCCAGAAGGTACCCCATTGTATGGGATCTGATCTGGGGCCTCGGTGCACATGCTTTACAT
GTGTTTAGTCGAGGTTAAAAAAACGTCTAGGCCCCCCGAACCACGGGGACGTGGTTTTCCTTTGAAAAAC
ACGATGATAATATGGCCACAACCACCGGTCGCCACCATGGTGAGCAAGGGCGAGGAGCTGTTCACCGGGG
TGGTGCCCATCCTGGTCGAGCTGGACGGCGACGTAAACGGCCACAAGTTCAGCGTCCGCGGCGAGGGCGA
GGGCGATGCCACCAACGGCAAGCTGACCCTGAAGTTCATCTGCACCACCGGCAAGCTGCCCGTGCCCTGG
CCCACCCTCGTGACCACCTTCGGCTACGGCGTGGCCTGCTTCAGCCGCTACCCCGACCACATGAAGCAGC
ACGACTTCTTCAAGTCCGCCATGCCCGAAGGCTACGTCCAGGAGCGCACCATCTCTTTCAAGGACGACGG
TACCTACAAGACCCGCGCCGAGGTGAAGTTCGAGGGCGACACCCTGGTGAACCGCATCGAGCTGAAGGGC
ATCGACTTCAAGGAGGACGGCAACATCCTGGGGCACAAGCTGGAGTACAACTTCAACAGCCACAACGTCT
ATATCACGGCCGACAAGCAGAAGAACGGCATCAAGGCTAACTTCAAGATCCGCCACAACGTTGAGGACGG
CAGCGTGCAGCTCGCCGACCACTACCAGCAGAACACCCCCATCGGCGACGGCCCCGTGCTGCTGCCCGAC
AACCACTACCTGAGCCATCAGTCCGCCCTGAGCAAAGACCCCAACGAGAAGCGCGATCACATGGTCCTGC
TGGAGTTCGTGACCGCCGCCGGGATCACTCTCGGCATGGACGAGCTGTACAAGTAAGCGGCCGCGACTCT
AGATCATAATCAGCCATACCACATTTGTAGAGGTTTTACTTGCTTTAAAAAACCTCCCACACCTCCCCCT
GAACCTGAAACATAAAATGAATGCAATTGTTGTTGTTAACTTGTTTATTGCAGCTTATAATGGTTACAAA
TAAAGCAATAGCATCACAAATTTCACAAATAAAGCATTTTTTTCACTGCATTCTAGTTGTGGTTTGTCCA
AACTCATCAATGTATCTTAAGGCGTAAATTGTAAGCGTTAATATTTTGTTAAAATTCGCGTTAAATTTTT
GTTAAATCAGCTCATTTTTTAACCAATAGGCCGAAATCGGCAAAATCCCTTATAAATCAAAAGAATAGAC
CGAGATAGGGT
[37 nt withheld, positions 2672-2708]
AAAGAACGTGGACTCCAACGTCAAAGG
[49 nt withheld, positions 2736-2784]
T
[91 nt withheld, positions 2786-2876]
G
[124 nt withheld, positions 2878-3001]
CAGGTGGCACTTTTCGGGGAAATGTGCGCGGAACCCCTATTTGTTTATTTTTCTAAATACATTCAAATAT
GTATCCGCTCATGAGACAATAACCCTGATAAATGCTTCAATAATATTGAAAAAGGAAGAGTCCTGAGGCG
GAAAGAACCAGCTGTGGAATGTGTGTCAGTTAGGGTGTGGAAAGTCCCCAGGCTCCCCAGCAGGCAGAAG
TATGCAAAGCATGCATCTCAATTAGTCAGCAACCAGGTGTGGAAAGTCCCCAGGCTCCCCAGCAGGCAGA
AGTATGCAAAGCATGCATCTCAATTAGTCAGCAACCATAGTCCCGCCCCTAACTCCGCCCATCCCGCCCC
TAACTCCGCCCAGTTCCGCCCATTCTCCGCCCCATGGCTGACTAATTTTTTTTATTTATGCAGAGGCCGA
GGCCGCCTCGGCCTCTGAGCTATTCCAGAAGTAGTGAGGAGGCTTTTTTGGAGGCCTAGGCTTTTGCAAA
GATCGATCAAGAGACAGGATGAGGATCGTTTCGCATGATTGAACAAGATGGATTGCACGCAGGTTCTCCG
GCCGCTTGGGTGGAGAGGCTATTCGGCTATGACTGGGCACAACAGACAATCGGCTGCTCTGATGCCGCCG
TGTTCCGGCTGTCAGCGCAGGGGCGCCCGGTTCTTTTTGTCAAGACCGACCTGTCCGGTGCCCTGAATGA
ACTGCAAGACGAGGCAGCGCGGCTATCGTGGCTGGCCACGACGGGCGTTCCTTGCGCAGCTGTGCTCGAC
GTTGTCACTGAAGCGGGAAGGGACTGGCTGCTATTGGGCGAAGTGCCGGGGCAGGATCTCCTGTCATCTC
ACCTTGCTCCTGCCGAGAAAGTATCCATCATGGCTGATGCAATGCGGCGGCTGCATACGCTTGATCCGGC
TACCTGCCCATTCGACCACCAAGCGAAACATCGCATCGAGCGAGCACGTACTCGGATGGAAGCCGGTCTT
GTCGATCAGGATGATCTGGACGAAGAGCATCAGGGGCTCGCGCCAGCCGAACTGTTCGCCAGGCTCAAGG
CGAGCATGCCCGACGGCGAGGATCTCGTCGTGACCCATGGCGATGCCTGCTTGCCGAATATCATGGTGGA
AAATGGCCGCTTTTCTGGATTCATCGACTGTGGCCGGCTGGGTGTGGCGGACCGCTATCAGGACATAGCG
TTGGCTACCCGTGATATTGCTGAAGAGCTTGGCGGCGAATGGGCTGACCGCTTCCTCGTGCTTTACGGTA
TCGCCGCTCCCGATTCGCAGCGCATCGCCTTCTATCGCCTTCTTGACGAGTTCTTCTGAGCGGGACTCTG
GGGTTCGAAATGACCGACCAAGCGACGCCCAACCTGCCATCACGAGATTTCGATTCCACCGCCGCCTTCT
ATGAAAGGTTGGGCTTCGGAATCGTTTTCCGGGACGCCGGCTGGATGATCCTCCAGCGCGGGGATCTCAT
GCTGGAGTTCTTCGCCCACCCTAGGGGGAGGCTAACTGAAACACGGAAGGAGACAATACCGGAAGGAACC
CGCGCTATGACGGCAATAAAAAGACAGAATAAAACGCACGGTGTTGGGTCGTTTGTTCATAAACGCGGGG
TTCGGTCCCAGGGCTGGCACTCTGTCGATACCCCACCGAGACCCCATTGGGGCCAATACGCCCGCGTTTC
TTCCTTTTCCCCACCCCACCCCCCAAGTTCGGGTGAAGGCCCAGGGCTCGCAGCCAACGTCGGGGCGGCA
GGCCCTGCCATAGCCTCAGGTTACTCATATATACTTTAGATTGATTTAAAACTTCATTTTTAATTTAAAA
GGATCTAGGTGAAGATCCTTTTTGATAATCTCATGACCAAAATCCCTTAACGTGAGTTTTCGTTCCACTG
AGCGTCAGACCCCGTAGAAAAGATCAAAGGATCTTCTTGAGATCCTTTTTTTCTGCGCGTAATCTGCTGC
TTGCAAACAAAAAAACCACCGCTACCAGCGGTGGTTTGTTTGCCGGATCAAGAGCTACCAACTCTTTTTC
CGAAGGTAACTGGCTTCAGCAGAGCGCAGATACCAAATACTGTTCTTCTAGTGTAGCCGTAGTTAGGCCA
CCACTTCAAGAACTCTGTAGCACCGCCTACATACCTCGCTCTGCTAATCCTGTTACCAGTGGCTGCTGCC
AGTGGCGATAAGTCGTGTCTTACCGGGTTGGACTCAAGACGATAGTTACCGGATAAGGCGCAGCGGTCGG
GCTGAACGGGGGGTTCGTGCACACAGCCCAGCTTGGAGCGAACGACCTACACCGAACTGAGATACCTACA
GCGTGAGCTATGAGAAAGCGCCACGCTTCCCGAAGGGAGAAAGGCGGACAGGTATCCGGTAAGCGGCAGG
GTCGGAACAGGAGAGCGCACGAGGGAGCTTCCAGGGGGAAACGCCTGGTATCTTTATAGTCCTGTCGGGT
TTCGCCACCTCTGACTTGAGCGTCGATTTTTGTGATGCTCGTCAGGGGGGCGGAGCCTATGGAAAAACGC
CAGCAACGCGGCCTTTTTACGGTTCCTGGCCTTTTGCTGGCCTTTTGCTCACATGTTCTTTCCTGCGTTA
TCCCCTGATTCTGTGGATAACCGTATTACCGCCATGCATTAGTTATTAATAGTAATCAATTACGGGGTCA
TTAGTTCATAGCCCATATATGGAGTTCCGCGTTACATAACTTACGGTAAATGGCCCGCCTGGCTGACCGC
CCAACGACCCCCGCCCATTGACGTCAATAATGACGTATGTTCCCATAGTAACGCCAATAGGGACTTTCCA
TTGACGTCAATGGGTGGAGTATTTACGGTAAACTGCCCACTTGGCAGTACATCAAGTGTATCATATGCCA
AGTACGCCCCCTATTGACGTCAATGACGGTAAATGGCCCGCCTGGCATTATGCCCAGTACATGACCTTAT
GGGACTTTCCTACTTGGCAGTACATCTACGTATTAGTCATCGCTATTACCATG
Features (pLannotate 1.2.2; 15 found; start..end, strand, type, name):
      1..204     +  promoter       CMV promoter: human cytomegalovirus (CMV) immediate early promoter
    237..947     +  CDS            mRuby2: mRuby2 is a basic (constitutively fluorescent) red fluorescent protein published in 2012, derived from Entacmaea quadricolor. It has moderate acid sensitivity.
   1088..1550    +  misc_feature   IRES: internal ribosome entry site (IRES) of the encephalomyocarditis virus (EMCV)
   1577..2296    +  CDS            mClover2: monomeric derivative of the bright green-yellow fluorescent protein Clover mammalian codon-optimized
   2312..2395    +  CDS            large T antigen (fragment): large T antigen from SV40 (simian virus 40)
   2418..2539    +  polyA_signal   SV40 poly(A) signal: SV40 polyadenylation signal
   2573..3001    -  rep_origin     f1 ori (sequence partly withheld): f1 bacteriophage origin of replication; arrow indicates direction of (+) strand synthesis
   3028..3132    +  promoter       AmpR promoter: bla
   3134..3491    +  promoter       SV40 promoter: SV40 enhancer and early promoter
   3526..4320    +  CDS            NeoR/KanR: aminoglycoside phosphotransferase from Tn5; aph(3')-II (or nptII); confers resistance to neomycin, kanamycin, and G418 (Geneticin®)
   4341..4493    +  CDS            ble (fragment): BLE_KLEPN - Experimental evidence at protein level: Swiss-Prot protein existence level 1. Binding protein with a strong affinity to the bleomycin family of antibiotics. Binds to CL990; an antimitotic-antibiotic compound. From Klebsiella pneumoniae.
   4552..4599    +  polyA_signal   HSV TK poly(A) signal: herpes simplex virus thymidine kinase polyadenylation signal (Cole and Stacy, 1985)
   4690..4706    -  polyA_signal   bGH poly(A) signal (fragment): bovine growth hormone polyadenylation signal
   4928..5516    +  rep_origin     ori: high-copy-number ColE1/pMB1/pBR322/pUC origin of replication
   5691..5994    +  enhancer       CMV enhancer: human cytomegalovirus immediate early enhancer
