[The description below was written by a language model from this plasmid's Addgene catalogue record and pLannotate feature annotations shown in this document.]
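Description:
pmRuby2-IRES-Clover is a 5,994 bp mammalian expression plasmid derived from the pClover-mRuby2-FRET-10 backbone, in which an internal ribosome entry site of roughly 500 bp was inserted by restriction cloning at an AgeI site between the two fluorescent protein coding sequences. It propagates in E. coli at high copy from a ColE1/pUC-type origin and also carries an f1 phage origin. A single NeoR/KanR (Tn5 aminoglycoside phosphotransferase) gene serves both hosts. A bacterial bla-type promoter drives it for kanamycin selection, and the adjacent SV40 enhancer/early promoter, paired with an HSV TK polyadenylation signal, drives it for G418 selection of transfected mammalian cells.

The payload is a bicistronic cassette under the human CMV immediate-early enhancer and promoter, which span the numbering origin of the circular sequence. The transcript encodes the red fluorescent protein mRuby2 first, then the EMCV IRES, then the green-yellow protein annotated as mClover2, and ends at an SV40 poly(A) signal. mRuby2 is translated by cap-dependent initiation, while the IRES recruits ribosomes internally to translate Clover, so the two proteins are made from one mRNA as separate, unlinked polypeptides. Neither coding sequence has an annotated targeting signal, consistent with the stated cytoplasmic expression. The short fragments annotated as SV40 large T antigen, ble and bGH poly(A) are probably backbone remnants or annotation matches rather than functional parts.

Because the donor (Clover) and acceptor (mRuby2) are co-expressed in the same cell without being tethered, the plasmid serves as a negative control for FRET measurements, complementing the fused Clover-mRuby2 parent construct. It was deposited in connection with work on excitation spectral microscopy for multiplexed imaging and quantitative biosensing.
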