Addgene plasmid #171059: pmRuby2-IRES-Clover
Purpose: Expresses mRuby2 and mClover2 in the cytoplasm as negative control for FRET.
Depositing lab: Ke Xu. Depositing organization: University of California, Berkeley. Publication: Excitation spectral microscopy for highly multiplexed fluorescence imaging and quantitative biosensing. Chen K, Yan R, Xiang L, Xu K. Light Sci Appl. 2021 May 8;10(1):97. doi: 10.1038/s41377-021-00536-3. PubMed 33963178.
Backbone
  Vector backbone: pClover-mRuby2-FRET-10
  Backbone manufacturer: Michael Davidson
  Backbone size w/o insert (bp): 5395
  Total vector size (bp): 5994
  Vector type: Mammalian Expression
  Selectable markers: Neomycin (select with G418)
Growth in bacteria
  Bacterial resistance: Kanamycin, 50 μg/mL
  Growth temperature: 37°C
  Growth strain: DH5alpha
  Copy number: High Copy
Gene/Insert
  Gene/Insert name: IRES
  Insert size (bp): 500
  Promoter: CMV
  Cloning method: Restriction Enzyme; 5′ cloning site AgeI (not destroyed); 3′ cloning site AgeI (not destroyed)
  Sequencing primers: 5′ CMV Forward; 3′ SV40pA-R
Terms and licenses: Academic/Nonprofit Terms; Industry Terms: Not Available to Industry
How to cite: pmRuby2-IRES-Clover was a gift from Ke Xu (Addgene plasmid # 171059 ; http://n2t.net/addgene:171059 ; RRID:Addgene_171059)
